>Addgene plasmid #226408 | pmCherryC1 VAP-A KD/MD | addgene full sequence | sequence record 447854 | Addgene NGS Result
TAGTTATTAATAGTAATCAATTACGGGGTCATTAGTTCATAGCCCATATATGGAGTTCCGCGTTACATAA
CTTACGGTAAATGGCCCGCCTGGCTGACCGCCCAACGACCCCCGCCCATTGACGTCAATAATGACGTATG
TTCCCATAGTAACGCCAATAGGGACTTTCCATTGACGTCAATGGGTGGAGTATTTACGGTAAACTGCCCA
CTTGGCAGTACATCAAGTGTATCATATGCCAAGTACGCCCCCTATTGACGTCAATGACGGTAAATGGCCC
GCCTGGCATTATGCCCAGTACATGACCTTATGGGACTTTCCTACTTGGCAGTACATCTACGTATTAGTCA
TCGCTATTACCATGGTGATGCGGTTTTGGCAGTACATCAATGGGCGTGGATAGCGGTTTGACTCACGGGG
ATTTCCAAGTCTCCACCCCATTGACGTCAATGGGAGTTTGTTTTGGCACCAAAATCAACGGGACTTTCCA
AAATGTCGTAACAACTCCGCCCCATTGACGCAAATGGGCGGTAGGCGTGTACGGTGGGAGGTCTATATAA
GCAGAGCTGGTTTAGTGAACCGTCAGATCCGCTAGCATGACTGGTGGACAGCAAATGGGTCGGGATCTGT
ACGACGATGACGATAAGGATCCCGCCACCATGGTGAGCAAGGGCGAGGAGGATAACATGGCCATCATCAA
GGAGTTCATGCGCTTCAAGGTGCACATGGAGGGCTCCGTGAACGGCCACGAGTTCGAGATCGAGGGCGAG
GGCGAGGGCCGCCCCTACGAGGGCACCCAGACCGCCAAGCTGAAGGTGACCAAGGGTGGCCCCCTGCCCT
TCGCCTGGGACATCCTGTCCCCTCAGTTCATGTACGGCTCCAAGGCCTACGTGAAGCACCCCGCCGACAT
CCCCGACTACTTGAAGCTGTCCTTCCCCGAGGGCTTCAAGTGGGAGCGCGTGATGAACTTCGAGGACGGC
GGCGTGGTGACCGTGACCCAGGACTCCTCCCTGCAGGACGGCGAGTTCATCTACAAGGTGAAGCTGCGCG
GCACCAACTTCCCCTCCGACGGCCCCGTAATGCAGAAGAAGACCATGGGCTGGGAGGCCTCCTCCGAGCG
GATGTACCCCGAGGACGGCGCCCTGAAGGGCGAGATCAAGCAGAGGCTGAAGCTGAAGGACGGCGGCCAC
TACGACGCTGAGGTCAAGACCACCTACAAGGCCAAGAAGCCCGTGCAGCTGCCCGGCGCCTACAACGTCA
ACATCAAGTTGGACATCACCTCCCACAACGAGGACTACACCATCGTGGAACAGTACGAACGCGCCGAGGG
CCGCCACTCCACCGGCGGCATGGACGAGCTGTACAAGTCCGGACTCAGATCTCGAGCTCAAGCTTCGAAT
TGTGCGTCCGCCTCAGGGGCCATGGCGAAGCACGAGCAGATCCTGGTCCTCGATCCGCCCACAGACCTCA
AATTCAAAGGCCCCTTCACAGATGTAGTCACTACAAATCTTAAATTGCGAAATCCATCGGATAGAAAAGT
GTGTTTCAAAGTGAAGACTACAGCACCTCGCCGGTACTGTGTGAGGCCCAACAGTGGAATTATTGACCCA
GGGTCAACTGTGACTGTTTCAGTAATGCTACAGCCCTTTGACTATGATCCGAATGAAAAGAGTAAACACG
ACTTTGACGTCCAGACAATTTTTGCTCCACCAAACACTTCAGATATGGAAGCTGTGTGGAAAGAGGCAAA
ACCTGATGAATTAATGGATTCCAAATTGAGATGCGTATTTGAAATGCCCAATGAAAATGATAAATTGAAT
GATATGGAACCTAGCAAAGCTGTTCCACTGAATGCATCTAAGCAAGATGGACCTATGCCAAAACCACACA
GTGTTTCACTTAATGATACCGAAACAAGGAAACTAATGGAAGAGTGTAAAAGACTTCAGGGAGAAATGAT
GAAGCTATCAGAAGAAAATCGGCACCTGAGAGATGAAGGTTTAAGGCTCAGAAAGGTAGCACATTCGGAT
AAACCTGGATCAACCTCAACTGCATCCTTCAGAGATAATGTCACCAGTCCTCTTCCTTCACTTCTTGTTG
TAATTGCAGCCATTTTCATTGGATTCTTTCTAGGGAAATTCATCTTGTAGCAATTCTGCAGTCGACGGTA
CCGCGGGCCCGGGATCCACCGGATCTAGATAACTGATCATAATCAGCCATACCACATTTGTAGAGGTTTT
ACTTGCTTTAAAAAACCTCCCACACCTCCCCCTGAACCTGAAACATAAAATGAATGCAATTGTTGTTGTT
AACTTGTTTATTGCAGCTTATAATGGTTACAAATAAAGCAATAGCATCACAAATTTCACAAATAAAGCAT
TTTTTTCACTGCATTCTAGTTGTGGTTTGTCCAAACTCATCAATGTATCTTAACGCGTAAATTGTAAGCG
TTAATATTTTGTTAAAATTCGCGTTAAATTTTTGTTAAATCAGCTCATTTTTTAACCAATAGGCCGAAAT
CGGCAAAATCCCTTATAAATCAAAAGAATAGACCGAGATAGGGT
[37 nt withheld, positions 2565-2601]
AAAGAACGTGGACTCCAACGTCAAAGG
[49 nt withheld, positions 2629-2677]
T
[91 nt withheld, positions 2679-2769]
G
[124 nt withheld, positions 2771-2894]
CAGGTGGCACTTTTCGGGGAAATGTGCGCGGAACCCCTATTTGTTTATTTTTCTAAATACATTCAAATAT
GTATCCGCTCATGAGACAATAACCCTGATAAATGCTTCAATAATATTGAAAAAGGAAGAGTCCTGAGGCG
GAAAGAACCAGCTGTGGAATGTGTGTCAGTTAGGGTGTGGAAAGTCCCCAGGCTCCCCAGCAGGCAGAAG
TATGCAAAGCATGCATCTCAATTAGTCAGCAACCAGGTGTGGAAAGTCCCCAGGCTCCCCAGCAGGCAGA
AGTATGCAAAGCATGCATCTCAATTAGTCAGCAACCATAGTCCCGCCCCTAACTCCGCCCATCCCGCCCC
TAACTCCGCCCAGTTCCGCCCATTCTCCGCCCCATGGCTGACTAATTTTTTTTATTTATGCAGAGGCCGA
GGCCGCCTCGGCCTCTGAGCTATTCCAGAAGTAGTGAGGAGGCTTTTTTGGAGGCCTAGGCTTTTGCAAA
GATCGATCAAGAGACAGGATGAGGATCGTTTCGCATGATTGAACAAGATGGATTGCACGCAGGTTCTCCG
GCCGCTTGGGTGGAGAGGCTATTCGGCTATGACTGGGCACAACAGACAATCGGCTGCTCTGATGCCGCCG
TGTTCCGGCTGTCAGCGCAGGGGCGCCCGGTTCTTTTTGTCAAGACCGACCTGTCCGGTGCCCTGAATGA
ACTGCAAGACGAGGCAGCGCGGCTATCGTGGCTGGCCACGACGGGCGTTCCTTGCGCAGCTGTGCTCGAC
GTTGTCACTGAAGCGGGAAGGGACTGGCTGCTATTGGGCGAAGTGCCGGGGCAGGATCTCCTGTCATCTC
ACCTTGCTCCTGCCGAGAAAGTATCCATCATGGCTGATGCAATGCGGCGGCTGCATACGCTTGATCCGGC
TACCTGCCCATTCGACCACCAAGCGAAACATCGCATCGAGCGAGCACGTACTCGGATGGAAGCCGGTCTT
GTCGATCAGGATGATCTGGACGAAGAGCATCAGGGGCTCGCGCCAGCCGAACTGTTCGCCAGGCTCAAGG
CGAGCATGCCCGACGGCGAGGATCTCGTCGTGACCCATGGCGATGCCTGCTTGCCGAATATCATGGTGGA
AAATGGCCGCTTTTCTGGATTCATCGACTGTGGCCGGCTGGGTGTGGCGGACCGCTATCAGGACATAGCG
TTGGCTACCCGTGATATTGCTGAAGAGCTTGGCGGCGAATGGGCTGACCGCTTCCTCGTGCTTTACGGTA
TCGCCGCTCCCGATTCGCAGCGCATCGCCTTCTATCGCCTTCTTGACGAGTTCTTCTGAGCGGGACTCTG
GGGTTCGAAATGACCGACCAAGCGACGCCCAACCTGCCATCACGAGATTTCGATTCCACCGCCGCCTTCT
ATGAAAGGTTGGGCTTCGGAATCGTTTTCCGGGACGCCGGCTGGATGATCCTCCAGCGCGGGGATCTCAT
GCTGGAGTTCTTCGCCCACCCTAGGGGGAGGCTAACTGAAACACGGAAGGAGACAATACCGGAAGGAACC
CGCGCTATGACGGCAATAAAAAGACAGAATAAAACGCACGGTGTTGGGTCGTTTGTTCATAAACGCGGGG
TTCGGTCCCAGGGCTGGCACTCTGTCGATACCCCACCGAGACCCCATTGGGGCCAATACGCCCGCGTTTC
TTCCTTTTCCCCACCCCACCCCCCAAGTTCGGGTGAAGGCCCAGGGCTCGCAGCCAACGTCGGGGCGGCA
GGCCCTGCCATAGCCTCAGGTTACTCATATATACTTTAGATTGATTTAAAACTTCATTTTTAATTTAAAA
GGATCTAGGTGAAGATCCTTTTTGATAATCTCATGACCAAAATCCCTTAACGTGAGTTTTCGTTCCACTG
AGCGTCAGACCCCGTAGAAAAGATCAAAGGATCTTCTTGAGATCCTTTTTTTCTGCGCGTAATCTGCTGC
TTGCAAACAAAAAAACCACCGCTACCAGCGGTGGTTTGTTTGCCGGATCAAGAGCTACCAACTCTTTTTC
CGAAGGTAACTGGCTTCAGCAGAGCGCAGATACCAAATACTGTTCTTCTAGTGTAGCCGTAGTTAGGCCA
CCACTTCAAGAACTCTGTAGCACCGCCTACATACCTCGCTCTGCTAATCCTGTTACCAGTGGCTGCTGCC
AGTGGCGATAAGTCGTGTCTTACCGGGTTGGACTCAAGACGATAGTTACCGGATAAGGCGCAGCGGTCGG
GCTGAACGGGGGGTTCGTGCACACAGCCCAGCTTGGAGCGAACGACCTACACCGAACTGAGATACCTACA
GCGTGAGCTATGAGAAAGCGCCACGCTTCCCGAAGGGAGAAAGGCGGACAGGTATCCGGTAAGCGGCAGG
GTCGGAACAGGAGAGCGCACGAGGGAGCTTCCAGGGGGAAACGCCTGGTATCTTTATAGTCCTGTCGGGT
TTCGCCACCTCTGACTTGAGCGTCGATTTTTGTGATGCTCGTCAGGGGGGCGGAGCCTATGGAAAAACGC
CAGCAACGCGGCCTTTTTACGGTTCCTGGCCTTTTGCTGGCCTTTTGCTCACATGTTCTTTCCTGCGTTA
TCCCCTGATTCTGTGGATAACCGTATTACCGCCATGCAT
Features (pLannotate 1.2.2; 18 found; start..end, strand, type, name):
     61..364     +  enhancer       CMV enhancer: human cytomegalovirus immediate early enhancer
    365..568     +  promoter       CMV promoter: human cytomegalovirus (CMV) immediate early promoter
    591..620     +  CDS            T7 tag (gene 10 leader) (fragment): leader peptide from bacteriophage T7 gene 10 promotes efficient translation in E. coli
    624..647     +  CDS            Xpress™ tag: Xpress™ epitope tag, including an enterokinase recognition and cleavage site
    660..1367    +  CDS            mCherry: mCherry is a basic (constitutively fluorescent) red fluorescent protein published in 2004, derived from Discosoma sp.. It is reported to be a very rapidly-maturing monomer with low acid sensitivity.
   1368..1401    +  misc_feature   MCS (fragment): multiple cloning site
   1404..2147    +  CDS            VAPA: VAPA_HUMAN - Also known as VAP33. Experimental evidence at protein level: Swiss-Prot protein existence level 1. Binds to OSBPL3, which mediates recruitment of VAPA to plasma membrane sites (PubMed:25447204). The ORP3-VAPA complex stimulates RRAS signaling which in turn attenuates integrin beta-1 (ITGB1) activation at the cell surface (PubMed:25447204). With OSBPL3, may regulate ER morphology (PubMed:16143324). May play a role in vesicle trafficking (PubMed:11511104, PubMed:19289470). From Homo sapiens (Human).
   2152..2187    +  misc_feature   MCS (fragment): multiple cloning site
   2204..2288    +  CDS            large T antigen (fragment): large T antigen from SV40 (simian virus 40)
   2311..2432    +  polyA_signal   SV40 poly(A) signal: SV40 polyadenylation signal
   2466..2894    -  rep_origin     f1 ori (sequence partly withheld): f1 bacteriophage origin of replication; arrow indicates direction of (+) strand synthesis
   2921..3025    +  promoter       AmpR promoter: bla
   3027..3384    +  promoter       SV40 promoter: SV40 enhancer and early promoter
   3419..4213    +  CDS            NeoR/KanR: aminoglycoside phosphotransferase from Tn5; aph(3')-II (or nptII); confers resistance to neomycin, kanamycin, and G418 (Geneticin®)
   4234..4386    +  CDS            ble (fragment): BLE_KLEPN - Experimental evidence at protein level: Swiss-Prot protein existence level 1. Binding protein with a strong affinity to the bleomycin family of antibiotics. Binds to CL990; an antimitotic-antibiotic compound. From Klebsiella pneumoniae.
   4445..4492    +  polyA_signal   HSV TK poly(A) signal: herpes simplex virus thymidine kinase polyadenylation signal (Cole and Stacy, 1985)
   4583..4599    -  polyA_signal   bGH poly(A) signal (fragment): bovine growth hormone polyadenylation signal
   4821..5409    +  rep_origin     ori: high-copy-number ColE1/pMB1/pBR322/pUC origin of replication
