[The description below was written by a language model from this plasmid's Addgene catalogue record and pLannotate feature annotations shown in this document.]
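Description:
pmCherryC1 VAP-A KD/MD is a mammalian expression plasmid built on the Clontech pmCherryC1 backbone. It produces human VAP-A as a C-terminal fusion partner of the red fluorescent protein mCherry. Transcription is driven by the human cytomegalovirus immediate-early enhancer and promoter and terminated by an SV40 polyadenylation signal. The open reading frame begins with a short T7 gene 10 leader fragment and an Xpress epitope (which includes an enterokinase site). It continues through mCherry and a remnant of the multiple cloning site, then into the roughly 750 bp VAPA coding sequence. The insert was placed using EcoRI sites that were destroyed during cloning. The resulting protein can be followed by red fluorescence or detected through the epitope tags.

The VAP-A insert carries the K94D/M96D double substitution, which the record describes as abolishing binding to FFAT motifs, the short peptide motifs through which partner proteins dock onto VAP proteins. The construct is therefore suited to serve as a binding-deficient counterpart to wild-type VAP-A in localisation and interaction experiments. The associated publication concerns scaffolds for endoplasmic reticulum membrane contact sites.

In bacteria, the plasmid is maintained at high copy from a ColE1/pUC-type origin. A single Tn5 aminoglycoside phosphotransferase gene serves both hosts: a bacterial promoter gives kanamycin resistance in E. coli, and the SV40 early promoter with an HSV TK polyadenylation signal gives G418 selection in mammalian cells. An f1 origin is also present. The small large T antigen, ble and bGH poly(A) fragments in the annotation appear to be backbone remnants rather than functional parts. The sequenced record is 5,523 nt, slightly longer than the 5,476 bp catalogue size.
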