Addgene plasmid #226408: pmCherryC1 VAP-A KD/MD
Purpose: Expression of human VAP-A (mutant K94D/M96D, unable to bind FFAT motifs) fused to mCherry in mammalian cells
Depositing lab: Catherine Tomasetto. Depositing organization: Institut de Genetique et de Biologie Moleculaire et Cellulaire (IGBMC). Publication: Identification of MOSPD2, a novel scaffold for endoplasmic reticulum membrane contact sites. Di Mattia T, Wilhelm LP, Ikhlef S, Wendling C, Spehner D, Nomine Y, Giordano F, Mathelin C, Drin G, Tomasetto C, Alpy F. EMBO Rep. 2018 Jul;19(7). pii: embr.201745453. doi: 10.15252/embr.201745453. Epub 2018 Jun 1. PubMed 29858488.
Backbone
  Vector backbone: pmCherryC1
  Backbone manufacturer: Clontech
  Backbone size w/o insert (bp): 4722
  Total vector size (bp): 5476
  Vector type: Mammalian Expression
  Selectable markers: Neomycin (select with G418)
Growth in bacteria
  Bacterial resistance: Kanamycin, 50 μg/mL
  Growth temperature: 37°C
  Growth strain: DH5alpha
  Copy number: High Copy
Gene/Insert
  Gene/Insert name: VAP-A
  Species: H. sapiens (human)
  Insert size (bp): 750
  Mutation: K94D/M96D mutant, unable to bind FFAT motifs
  Entrez Gene: VAPA (a.k.a. VAMP-A, VAP-33, VAP-A, VAP33, hVAP-33)
  Tag / fusion protein: T7-Xpress tag (N terminal on insert); mCherry (N terminal on insert)
  Cloning method: Restriction Enzyme; 5′ cloning site EcoRI (destroyed during cloning); 3′ cloning site EcoRI (destroyed during cloning)
  Sequencing primers: 5′ CMV
Terms and licenses: Academic/Nonprofit Terms; Industry Terms: Not Available to Industry
How to cite: pmCherryC1 VAP-A KD/MD was a gift from Catherine Tomasetto (Addgene plasmid # 226408 ; http://n2t.net/addgene:226408 ; RRID:Addgene_226408)
